Addgene plasmid #84976: pPTK017-3b-yEGFP_Sec
Purpose: Type 3b, Green fluorescent protein
Depositing lab: Volker Sieber. Depositing organization: Technische Universitaet Muenchen (TUM). Publication: A Modular Toolkit for Generating Pichia pastoris Secretion Libraries. Obst U, Lu TK, Sieber V. ACS Synth Biol. 2017 Mar 15. doi: 10.1021/acssynbio.6b00337. PubMed 28252957.
Backbone
  Vector backbone: pYTK001-EntryVector
  Backbone manufacturer: Lee et al. (2015), ACS Synth. Biol. 4, 975–986.
  Backbone size w/o insert (bp): 1662
  Total vector size (bp): 2382
  Vector type: Yeast Expression, Synthetic Biology
Growth in bacteria
  Bacterial resistance: Chloramphenicol, 25 μg/mL
  Growth temperature: 37°C
  Growth strain: DH5alpha
  Copy number: High Copy
Gene/Insert
  Gene/Insert name: Green fluorescent protein (alt name: yEGFP_Sec)
  Species: Synthetic
  Insert size (bp): 717
  Promoter: Non
  Cloning method: Restriction Enzyme; 5′ cloning site BsmBI (destroyed during cloning); 3′ cloning site BsmBI (destroyed during cloning)
  Sequencing primers: 5′ ccttttgctggccttttgctc; 3′ ccagtaatgacctcagaactcc
Terms and licenses: Academic/Nonprofit Terms; Industry Terms: Not Available to Industry
Depositor comments: Design of this plasmid was performed according to the described Methods in Lee et al. 2015 (A Highly Characterized Yeast Toolkit for Modular, Multipart Assembly) and this plasmid is compatible with the existing toolkit (MoClo-YTK, Kit number 1000000061)
How to cite: pPTK017-3b-yEGFP_Sec was a gift from Volker Sieber (Addgene plasmid # 84976 ; http://n2t.net/addgene:84976 ; RRID:Addgene_84976)
