[The description below was written by a language model from this plasmid's Addgene catalogue record and pLannotate feature annotations shown in this document.]
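Description:
pPTK017-3b-yEGFP_Sec is a small (about 2.4 kb) part-storage plasmid from a modular toolkit for building Pichia pastoris secretion libraries. It is built on the pYTK001 entry vector of the MoClo yeast toolkit and was designed by the same rules, so it is compatible with that existing hierarchical Golden Gate system. The backbone is minimal and purely bacterial. It has a high-copy ColE1/pUC-type origin for propagation in E. coli and a chloramphenicol acetyltransferase gene, driven by its native cat promoter, for chloramphenicol selection. A lambda t0 terminator follows the cat gene on the reverse strand, lying between it and the insert. The feature table shows no yeast origin, yeast selection marker or integration sequences, so the plasmid is not meant to function in yeast on its own.

The payload is a synthetic, roughly 717 bp green fluorescent protein coding sequence (yEGFP_Sec), annotated as EGFP, the constitutively fluorescent Aequorea victoria derivative. It was inserted through BsmBI sites that were destroyed during cloning, the usual route for domesticating a part into this entry vector. The record lists no promoter, which fits its status as a "Type 3b" part. In the toolkit's nomenclature, this is the downstream portion of a split coding-sequence position, intended to be joined in frame behind a Type 3a part. The name and the toolkit's purpose suggest that this upstream partner would be a secretion signal, though the record does not say so explicitly. The part is typically combined with promoter, terminator and vector parts in a one-pot assembly to produce expression cassettes in which GFP serves as a reporter.
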