Features (pLannotate 1.2.2; 5 found; start..end, strand, type, name):
      1..714     +  CDS            EGFP: EGFP is a basic (constitutively fluorescent) green fluorescent protein published in 1996, derived from Aequorea victoria. It is reported to be a rapidly-maturing weak dimer with moderate acid sensitivity.
    734..768     -  terminator     lambda t0 terminator: minimal transcription terminator from phage lambda (Scholtissek and Grosse, 1987)
    842..1498    -  CDS            cat: CAT_ECOLX - Experimental evidence at protein level: Swiss-Prot protein existence level 1. This enzyme is an effector of chloramphenicol resistance in bacteria. From Escherichia coli. This protein is used as a marker in many commonly used cloning vectors, such as pACYC184.
   1499..1596    -  promoter       cat promoter: promoter of the E. coli cat gene encoding chloramphenicol acetyltransferase
   1680..2268    +  rep_origin     ori: high-copy-number ColE1/pMB1/pBR322/pUC origin of replication
>Addgene plasmid #84976 | pPTK017-3b-yEGFP_Sec | addgene full sequence | sequence record 173368 | Addgene NGS Result
GTGAGCAAGGGCGAGGAGCTGTTCACCGGGGTGGTGCCCATCCTGGTCGAGCTGGACGGCGACGTAAACG
GCCACAAGTTCAGCGTGTCCGGCGAGGGCGAGGGCGATGCCACCTACGGCAAGCTGACCCTGAAGTTCAT
CTGCACCACCGGCAAGCTGCCCGTGCCCTGGCCCACCCTCGTGACCACCCTGACCTACGGCGTGCAGTGC
TTCAGCCGCTACCCCGACCACATGAAGCAGCACGACTTCTTCAAGTCCGCCATGCCCGAAGGCTACGTCC
AGGAGCGCACCATCTTCTTCAAGGACGACGGCAACTACAAGACCCGCGCCGAGGTGAAGTTCGAGGGCGA
CACCCTGGTGAACCGCATCGAGCTGAAGGGCATCGACTTCAAGGAGGACGGCAACATCCTGGGGCACAAG
CTGGAGTACAACTACAACAGCCACAACGTCTATATCATGGCCGACAAGCAGAAGAACGGCATCAAGGTGA
ACTTCAAGATCCGCCACAACATCGAGGACGGCAGCGTGCAGCTCGCCGACCACTACCAGCAGAACACCCC
CATCGGCGACGGCCCCGTGCTGCTGCCCGACAACCACTACCTGAGCACCCAGAGCGCCCTGAGCAAAGAC
CCCAACGAGAAGCGCGATCACATGGTCCTGCTGGAGTTCGTGACCGCCGCCGGGATCACTCTCGGCATGG
ACGAGCTGTACAAGGGATCCTGAGACCAGACCAATAAAAAACGCCCGGCGGCAACCGAGCGTTCTGAACA
AATCCAGATGGAGTTCTGAGGTCATTACTGGATCTATCAACAGGAGTCCAAGCGAGCTCGATATCAAATT
ACGCCCCGCCCTGCCACTCATCGCAGTACTGTTGTAATTCATTAAGCATTCTGCCGACATGGAAGCCATC
ACAAACGGCATGATGAACCTGAATCGCCAGCGGCATCAGCACCTTGTCGCCTTGCGTATAATATTTGCCC
ATGGTGAAAACGGGGGCGAAGAAGTTGTCCATATTGGCCACGTTTAAATCAAAACTGGTGAAACTCACCC
AGGGATTGGCTGAAACGAAAAACATATTCTCAATAAACCCTTTAGGGAAATAGGCCAGGTTTTCACCGTA
ACACGCCACATCTTGCGAATATATGTGTAGAAACTGCCGGAAATCGTCGTGGTATTCACTCCAGAGCGAT
GAAAACGTTTCAGTTTGCTCATGGAAAACGGTGTAACAAGGGTGAACACTATCCCATATCACCAGCTCAC
CGTCTTTCATTGCCATACGAAATTCCGGATGAGCATTCATCAGGCGGGCAAGAATGTGAATAAAGGCCGG
ATAAAACTTGTGCTTATTTTTCTTTACGGTCTTTAAAAAGGCCGTAATATCCAGCTGAACGGTCTGGTTA
TAGGTACATTGAGCAACTGACTGAAATGCCTCAAAATGTTCTTTACGATGCCATTGGGATATATCAACGG
TGGTATATCCAGTGATTTTTTTCTCCATTTTAGCTTCCTTAGCTCCTGAAAATCTCGATAACTCAAAAAA
TACGCCCGGTAGTGATCTTATTTCATTATGGTGAAAGTTGGAACCTCTTACGTGCCCGATCAATCATGAC
CAAAATCCCTTAACGTGAGTTTTCGTTCCACTGAGCGTCAGACCCCGTAGAAAAGATCAAAGGATCTTCT
TGAGATCCTTTTTTTCTGCGCGTAATCTGCTGCTTGCAAACAAAAAAACCACCGCTACCAGCGGTGGTTT
GTTTGCCGGATCAAGAGCTACCAACTCTTTTTCCGAAGGTAACTGGCTTCAGCAGAGCGCAGATACCAAA
TACTGTTCTTCTAGTGTAGCCGTAGTTAGGCCACCACTTCAAGAACTCTGTAGCACCGCCTACATACCTC
GCTCTGCTAATCCTGTTACCAGTGGCTGCTGCCAGTGGCGATAAGTCGTGTCTTACCGGGTTGGACTCAA
GACGATAGTTACCGGATAAGGCGCAGCGGTCGGGCTGAACGGGGGGTTCGTGCACACAGCCCAGCTTGGA
GCGAACGACCTACACCGAACTGAGATACCTACAGCGTGAGCTATGAGAAAGCGCCACGCTTCCCGAAGGG
AGAAAGGCGGACAGGTATCCGGTAAGCGGCAGGGTCGGAACAGGAGAGCGCACGAGGGAGCTTCCAGGGG
GAAACGCCTGGTATCTTTATAGTCCTGTCGGGTTTCGCCACCTCTGACTTGAGCGTCGATTTTTGTGATG
CTCGTCAGGGGGGCGGAGCCTATGGAAAAACGCCAGCAACGCGGCCTTTTTACGGTTCCTGGCCTTTTGC
TGGCCTTTTGCTCACATGTTCTTTCCTGCGTTATCCCCTGATTCTGTGGATAACCGTAGTCGGTCTCATT
CT
